Addgene plasmid #106051: Opto-GPR151
Purpose: Expression of a chimeric G-protein coupled receptor (Rhodopsin-GPR151; Opto-GPR151; E5)
Depositing lab: Harald Janovjak. Depositing organization: Institute of Science and Technology Austria (I.S.T. Austria). Publication: Optical functionalization of human Class A orphan G-protein-coupled receptors. Morri M, Sanchez-Romero I, Tichy AM, Kainrath S, Gerrard EJ, Hirschfeld PP, Schwarz J, Janovjak H. Nat Commun. 2018 May 16;9(1):1950. doi: 10.1038/s41467-018-04342-1. PubMed 29769519.
Backbone
  Vector backbone: pcDNA3.1-
  Backbone manufacturer: Invitrogen
  Backbone size w/o insert (bp): 5427
  Vector type: Mammalian Expression
  Selectable markers: Neomycin (select with G418)
Growth in bacteria
  Bacterial resistance: Ampicillin, 100 μg/mL
  Growth temperature: 37°C
  Growth strain: DH5alpha
  Copy number: High Copy
Gene/Insert
  Gene/Insert name: Opto-GPR151
  Species: H. sapiens (human), B. taurus (bovine)
  Insert size (bp): 1380
  Mutation: Chimeric receptor protein
  Entrez Gene: GPR151 (a.k.a. GALR4, GALRL, GPCR, PGR7)
  Promoter: CMV
  Tag / fusion protein: VSV-G (N terminal on insert); Rhodopsin-1D4 (C terminal on insert)
  Cloning method: Restriction Enzyme; 5′ cloning site unknown (unknown if destroyed); 3′ cloning site unknown (unknown if destroyed)
  Sequencing primers: 5′ CMV_F (CGCAAATGGGCGGTAGGCGTG); 3′ pcDNA_R (CAACAGATGGCTGGCAAC)
Terms and licenses: Academic/Nonprofit Terms; Industry Terms: Not Available to Industry
Depositor comments: two step cloning; 5' and 3' sites cannot be used for (sub)cloning
How to cite: Opto-GPR151 was a gift from Harald Janovjak (Addgene plasmid # 106051 ; http://n2t.net/addgene:106051 ; RRID:Addgene_106051)
