[The description below was written by a language model from this plasmid's Addgene catalogue record and pLannotate feature annotations shown in this document.]
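Description:
Opto-GPR151 is a mammalian expression plasmid built on the pcDNA3.1(-) backbone that encodes a light-activatable chimeric G-protein-coupled receptor combining bovine rhodopsin with the human class A orphan receptor GPR151. The roughly 1.4 kb insert sits downstream of the human cytomegalovirus immediate-early enhancer and promoter and is terminated by the bovine growth hormone polyadenylation signal. A T7 promoter lies between the CMV promoter and the coding region. The catalogue lists a VSV-G epitope at the N terminus and the rhodopsin 1D4 epitope at the C terminus, which allow detection of the protein. Automated annotation recognises much of the open reading frame as bovine rhodopsin, including the N-terminal opsin segment that carries an N-linked glycosylation signal. The GPR151-derived portions are not annotated separately, and the record does not specify which receptor segments were exchanged. In a chimera of this kind, the rhodopsin portion is expected to provide retinal-dependent light sensing, so that illumination can stand in for the unknown ligand of the orphan receptor.

The plasmid is propagated in E. coli at high copy number from a ColE1/pUC-type origin, with ampicillin selection through β-lactamase, and it also carries an f1 phage origin. For mammalian cells, an SV40 early promoter drives the neomycin phosphotransferase gene, followed by an SV40 polyadenylation signal, which permits G418 selection of stable transfectants. Short annotated fragments such as the HIV-1 LTR, ble, lacI and bom hits are probably backbone remnants or incidental matches rather than functional elements. The depositor notes that the construct was assembled in two cloning steps and that the flanking sites cannot be used for subcloning. The plasmid is used to express the chimeric receptor for optical control and study of GPR151 signalling.
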