Features (pLannotate 1.2.2; 21 found; start..end, strand, type, name):
     74..453     +  enhancer       CMV enhancer: human cytomegalovirus immediate early enhancer
    454..657     +  promoter       CMV promoter: human cytomegalovirus (CMV) immediate early promoter
    653..686     +  LTR            5' LTR (truncated) (fragment): truncated 5' long terminal repeat (LTR) from HIV-1
    702..720     +  promoter       T7 promoter: promoter for bacteriophage T7 RNA polymerase
    855..1796    +  CDS            RHO (fragment): OPSD_BOVIN - Experimental evidence at protein level: Swiss-Prot protein existence level 1. Photoreceptor required for image-forming vision at low light intensity. Required for photoreceptor cell viability after birth (By similarity). Light-induced isomerization of 11-cis to all-trans retinal triggers a conformational change that activates signaling via G- proteins (PubMed:10926528, PubMed:12044163, PubMed:11972040, PubMed:16908857, PubMed:16586416, PubMed:17060607, PubMed:17449675, PubMed:18818650, PubMed:21389983, PubMed:22198838, PubMed:23579341, PubMed:25205354, PubMed:27458239). Subsequent
    870..908     +  CDS            opsin tag: segment of bovine rhodopsin containing a signal for N-linked glycosylation (Favaloro et al., 2008) The asparagine in the NKT tripeptide will be glycosylated if this sequence is exposed to the ER lumen.
   2185..2409    +  polyA_signal   bGH poly(A) signal: bovine growth hormone polyadenylation signal
   2413..2434    +  promoter       SV40 promoter (fragment): SV40 enhancer and early promoter
   2455..2883    +  rep_origin     f1 ori (sequence partly withheld): f1 bacteriophage origin of replication; arrow indicates direction of (+) strand synthesis
   2897..3226    +  promoter       SV40 promoter: SV40 enhancer and early promoter
   3293..4084    +  CDS            neo: KKA2_KLEPN - Also known as kan, nptII. Experimental evidence at protein level: Swiss-Prot protein existence level 1. Resistance to kanamycin, neomycin, paromomycin, ribostamycin, butirosin and gentamicin B. From Klebsiella pneumoniae.
   4108..4266    +  CDS            ble (fragment): BLE_KLEPN - Experimental evidence at protein level: Swiss-Prot protein existence level 1. Binding protein with a strong affinity to the bleomycin family of antibiotics. Binds to CL990; an antimitotic-antibiotic compound. From Klebsiella pneumoniae.
   4261..4382    +  polyA_signal   SV40 poly(A) signal: SV40 polyadenylation signal
   4455..4471    -  protein_bind   lac operator: The lac repressor binds to the lac operator to inhibit transcription in E. coli. This inhibition can be relieved by adding lactose or isopropyl-β-D-thiogalactopyranoside (IPTG). lac repressor encoded by lacI
   4479..4509    -  promoter       lac promoter: promoter for the E. coli lac operon
   4524..4545    -  protein_bind   CAP binding site: CAP binding activates transcription in the presence of cAMP. E. coli catabolite activator protein
   4558..4650    -  CDS            lacI (fragment): lac repressor; lacI; The lac repressor binds to the lac operator to inhibit transcription in E. coli. This inhibition can be relieved by adding lactose or isopropyl-β-D-thiogalactopyranoside (IPTG).
   4833..5421    -  rep_origin     ori: high-copy-number ColE1/pMB1/pBR322/pUC origin of replication
   5592..6452    -  CDS            AmpR: β-lactamase; bla; confers resistance to ampicillin, carbenicillin, and related antibiotics
   6453..6557    -  promoter       AmpR promoter: bla
   6616..6668    -  misc_feature   bom (fragment): basis of mobility region from pBR322
>Addgene plasmid #106051 | Opto-GPR151 | addgene full sequence | sequence record 209681 | Addgene NGS Result
AATTGCATGAAGAATCTGCTTAGGGTTAGGCGTTTTGCGCTGCTTCGCGATGTACGGGCCAGATATACGC
GTTGACATTGATTATTGACTAGTTATTAATAGTAATCAATTACGGGGTCATTAGTTCATAGCCCATATAT
GGAGTTCCGCGTTACATAACTTACGGTAAATGGCCCGCCTGGCTGACCGCCCAACGACCCCCGCCCATTG
ACGTCAATAATGACGTATGTTCCCATAGTAACGCCAATAGGGACTTTCCATTGACGTCAATGGGTGGAGT
ATTTACGGTAAACTGCCCACTTGGCAGTACATCAAGTGTATCATATGCCAAGTACGCCCCCTATTGACGT
CAATGACGGTAAATGGCCCGCCTGGCATTATGCCCAGTACATGACCTTATGGGACTTTCCTACTTGGCAG
TACATCTACGTATTAGTCATCGCTATTACCATGGTGATGCGGTTTTGGCAGTACATCAATGGGCGTGGAT
AGCGGTTTGACTCACGGGGATTTCCAAGTCTCCACCCCATTGACGTCAATGGGAGTTTGTTTTGGCACCA
AAATCAACGGGACTTTCCAAAATGTCGTAACAACTCCGCCCCATTGACGCAAATGGGCGGTAGGCGTGTA
CGGTGGGAGGTCTATATAAGCAGAGCTCTCTGGCTAACTAGAGAACCCACTGCTTACTGGCTTATCGAAA
TTAATACGACTCACTATAGGGAGACCCAAGCTGGCTAGCGTTTAAACTTAAGCTTGCCACCATGAAAACG
ATCATCGCCCTGAGCTACATCTTCTGCCTGGTATTCGCCATGTACACCGATATAGAGATGAACAGGCTGG
GAAAGGATAGCCTCATGAACGGGACCGAGGGCCCAAACTTCTACGTGCCTTTCTCCAACAAGACGGGCGT
GGTGCGCAGCCCCTTCGAGGCCCCGCAGTACTACCTGGCGGAGCCATGGCAGTTCTCCATGCTGGCCGCC
TACATGTTCCTGCTGATCATGCTTGGCTTCCCCATCAACTTCCTCACGCTGTACGTCCTCCTTCACAATG
CTTGGAAAGGAAAGCCATCCATGCTCAACTACATCCTGCTCAACCTGGCCGTGGCCGACCTCTTCATGGT
GTTCGGGGGCTTCACCACCACCCTCTACACCTCTCTGCACGGGTACTTCGTCTTTGGGCCCACGGGCTGC
AACCTGGAGGGCTTCTTTGCCACCTTGGGCGGTGAAATTGCACTGTGGTCCTTGGTGGTCCTGGCCATCG
AGCGGTACGTGGTGGTGAGTGACCCAGCCAAGCAAGTGAGTATCCACAACTACGCCATCATGGGCGTCGC
CTTCACCTGGGTCATGGCTCTGGCCTGTGCCGCGCCCCCCCTCGTCGGCTGGTCCAGGTACATCCCGGAG
GGCATGCAGTGCTCGTGCGGGATTGACTACTACACGCCCCACGAGGAAACCAACAATGAGTCGTTCGTCA
TCTACATGTTCGTGGTCCACTTCATCATCCCCCTGATTGTCATATTCTTCTGCTACGGAAGAGCTTATGA
CCAATGTAAAAAACGAGGAACTAAGACTCAAAATCTTAGAAACCAGATACGCTCAAAGCAAGTCACACGC
ATGGTGATCATCATGGTCATCGCTTTCCTAATCTGCTGGCTGCCCTACGCTGGGGTGGCGTTCTACATCT
TCACCCATCAGGGCTCTGACTTTGGCCCCATCTTCATGACCATCCCGGCTTTCTTTGCCAAGACTTCTGC
CGTCTACAACCCCGTCATCTACATCATGATGAACAAGCAGTTCCGCGAAGGCTTGAAAGGTGTATGGAAA
TGGATGATAACCAAAAAACCTCCAACTGTCTCAGAGTCTCAGGAAACACCAGCTGGCAACTCAGAGGGCC
TCCCTGACAAGGTTCCATCTCCAGAATCCCCAGCATCCATACCAGAAAAAGAGAAACCCAGCTCTCCCTC
CTCTGGCAAAGGGAAAACTGAGAAGGCAGAGATTCCCATCCTTCCTGACGTAGAGCAGTTTTGGCATGAG
AGGGACACAGTCCCTTCTGTACAGGACAATGACCCTATCCCCTGGGAACATGAAGATCAAGAGACAGGGG
AAGGTGTTAAAACAGAAACCAGCCAAGTGGCGCCTGCCTAACTCGAGTCTAGAGGGCCCGTTTAAACCCG
CTGATCAGCCTCGACTGTGCCTTCTAGTTGCCAGCCATCTGTTGTTTGCCCCTCCCCCGTGCCTTCCTTG
ACCCTGGAAGGTGCCACTCCCACTGTCCTTTCCTAATAAAATGAGGAAATTGCATCGCATTGTCTGAGTA
GGTGTCATTCTATTCTGGGGGGTGGGGTGGGGCAGGACAGCAAGGGGGAGGATTGGGAAGACAATAGCAG
GCATGCTGGGGATGCGGTGGGCTCTATGGCTTCTGAGGCGGAAAGAACCAGCTGGGGCTCTAGGGGGTAT
CCCC
[124 nt withheld, positions 2455-2578]
C
[91 nt withheld, positions 2580-2670]
A
[49 nt withheld, positions 2672-2720]
CCTTTGACGTTGGAGTCCACGTTCTTT
[37 nt withheld, positions 2748-2784]
ACCCTATCTCGGTCTATTCTTTTGATTTATAAGGGATTTTGCCGATTTCGGCCTATTGGTTAAAAAATGA
GCTGATTTAACAAAAATTTAACGCGAATTAATTCTGTGGAATGTGTGTCAGTTAGGGTGTGGAAAGTCCC
CAGGCTCCCCAGCAGGCAGAAGTATGCAAAGCATGCATCTCAATTAGTCAGCAACCAGGTGTGGAAAGTC
CCCAGGCTCCCCAGCAGGCAGAAGTATGCAAAGCATGCATCTCAATTAGTCAGCAACCATAGTCCCGCCC
CTAACTCCGCCCATCCCGCCCCTAACTCCGCCCAGTTCCGCCCATTCTCCGCCCCATGGCTGACTAATTT
TTTTTATTTATGCAGAGGCCGAGGCCGCCTCTGCCTCTGAGCTATTCCAGAAGTAGTGAGGAGGCTTTTT
TGGAGGCCTAGGCTTTTGCAAAAAGCTCCCGGGAGCTTGTATATCCATTTTCGGATCTGATCAAGAGACA
GGATGAGGATCGTTTCGCATGATTGAACAAGATGGATTGCACGCAGGTTCTCCGGCCGCTTGGGTGGAGA
GGCTATTCGGCTATGACTGGGCACAACAGACAATCGGCTGCTCTGATGCCGCCGTGTTCCGGCTGTCAGC
GCAGGGGCGCCCGGTTCTTTTTGTCAAGACCGACCTGTCCGGTGCCCTGAATGAACTGCAGGACGAGGCA
GCGCGGCTATCGTGGCTGGCCACGACGGGCGTTCCTTGCGCAGCTGTGCTCGACGTTGTCACTGAAGCGG
GAAGGGACTGGCTGCTATTGGGCGAAGTGCCGGGGCAGGATCTCCTGTCATCTCACCTTGCTCCTGCCGA
GAAAGTATCCATCATGGCTGATGCAATGCGGCGGCTGCATACGCTTGATCCGGCTACCTGCCCATTCGAC
CACCAAGCGAAACATCGCATCGAGCGAGCACGTACTCGGATGGAAGCCGGTCTTGTCGATCAGGATGATC
TGGACGAAGAGCATCAGGGGCTCGCGCCAGCCGAACTGTTCGCCAGGCTCAAGGCGCGCATGCCCGACGG
CGAGGATCTCGTCGTGACCCATGGCGATGCCTGCTTGCCGAATATCATGGTGGAAAATGGCCGCTTTTCT
GGATTCATCGACTGTGGCCGGCTGGGTGTGGCGGACCGCTATCAGGACATAGCGTTGGCTACCCGTGATA
TTGCTGAAGAGCTTGGCGGCGAATGGGCTGACCGCTTCCTCGTGCTTTACGGTATCGCCGCTCCCGATTC
GCAGCGCATCGCCTTCTATCGCCTTCTTGACGAGTTCTTCTGAGCGGGACTCTGGGGTTCGAAATGACCG
ACCAAGCGACGCCCAACCTGCCATCACGAGATTTCGATTCCACCGCCGCCTTCTATGAAAGGTTGGGCTT
CGGAATCGTTTTCCGGGACGCCGGCTGGATGATCCTCCAGCGCGGGGATCTCATGCTGGAGTTCTTCGCC
CACCCCAACTTGTTTATTGCAGCTTATAATGGTTACAAATAAAGCAATAGCATCACAAATTTCACAAATA
AAGCATTTTTTTCACTGCATTCTAGTTGTGGTTTGTCCAAACTCATCAATGTATCTTATCATGTCTGTAT
ACCGTCGACCTCTAGCTAGAGCTTGGCGTAATCATGGTCATAGCTGTTTCCTGTGTGAAATTGTTATCCG
CTCACAATTCCACACAACATACGAGCCGGAAGCATAAAGTGTAAAGCCTGGGGTGCCTAATGAGTGAGCT
AACTCACATTAATTGCGTTGCGCTCACTGCCCGCTTTCCAGTCGGGAAACCTGTCGTGCCAGCTGCATTA
ATGAATCGGCCAACGCGCGGGGAGAGGCGGTTTGCGTATTGGGCGCTCTTCCGCTTCCTCGCTCACTGAC
TCGCTGCGCTCGGTCGTTCGGCTGCGGCGAGCGGTATCAGCTCACTCAAAGGCGGTAATACGGTTATCCA
CAGAATCAGGGGATAACGCAGGAAAGAACATGTGAGCAAAAGGCCAGCAAAAGGCCAGGAACCGTAAAAA
GGCCGCGTTGCTGGCGTTTTTCCATAGGCTCCGCCCCCCTGACGAGCATCACAAAAATCGACGCTCAAGT
CAGAGGTGGCGAAACCCGACAGGACTATAAAGATACCAGGCGTTTCCCCCTGGAAGCTCCCTCGTGCGCT
CTCCTGTTCCGACCCTGCCGCTTACCGGATACCTGTCCGCCTTTCTCCCTTCGGGAAGCGTGGCGCTTTC
TCATAGCTCACGCTGTAGGTATCTCAGTTCGGTGTAGGTCGTTCGCTCCAAGCTGGGCTGTGTGCACGAA
CCCCCCGTTCAGCCCGACCGCTGCGCCTTATCCGGTAACTATCGTCTTGAGTCCAACCCGGTAAGACACG
ACTTATCGCCACTGGCAGCAGCCACTGGTAACAGGATTAGCAGAGCGAGGTATGTAGGCGGTGCTACAGA
GTTCTTGAAGTGGTGGCCTAACTACGGCTACACTAGAAGAACAGTATTTGGTATCTGCGCTCTGCTGAAG
CCAGTTACCTTCGGAAAAAGAGTTGGTAGCTCTTGATCCGGCAAACAAACCACCGCTGGTAGCGGTGGTT
TTTTTGTTTGCAAGCAGCAGATTACGCGCAGAAAAAAAGGATCTCAAGAAGATCCTTTGATCTTTTCTAC
GGGGTCTGACGCTCAGTGGAACGAAAACTCACGTTAAGGGATTTTGGTCATGAGATTATCAAAAAGGATC
TTCACCTAGATCCTTTTAAATTAAAAATGAAGTTTTAAATCAATCTAAAGTATATATGAGTAAACTTGGT
CTGACAGTTACCAATGCTTAATCAGTGAGGCACCTATCTCAGCGATCTGTCTATTTCGTTCATCCATAGT
TGCCTGACTCCCCGTCGTGTAGATAACTACGATACGGGAGGGCTTACCATCTGGCCCCAGTGCTGCAATG
ATACCGCGAGACCCACGCTCACCGGCTCCAGATTTATCAGCAATAAACCAGCCAGCCGGAAGGGCCGAGC
GCAGAAGTGGTCCTGCAACTTTATCCGCCTCCATCCAGTCTATTAATTGTTGCCGGGAAGCTAGAGTAAG
TAGTTCGCCAGTTAATAGTTTGCGCAACGTTGTTGCCATTGCTACAGGCATCGTGGTGTCACGCTCGTCG
TTTGGTATGGCTTCATTCAGCTCCGGTTCCCAACGATCAAGGCGAGTTACATGATCCCCCATGTTGTGCA
AAAAAGCGGTTAGCTCCTTCGGTCCTCCGATCGTTGTCAGAAGTAAGTTGGCCGCAGTGTTATCACTCAT
GGTTATGGCAGCACTGCATAATTCTCTTACTGTCATGCCATCCGTAAGATGCTTTTCTGTGACTGGTGAG
TACTCAACCAAGTCATTCTGAGAATAGTGTATGCGGCGACCGAGTTGCTCTTGCCCGGCGTCAATACGGG
ATAATACCGCGCCACATAGCAGAACTTTAAAAGTGCTCATCATTGGAAAACGTTCTTCGGGGCGAAAACT
CTCAAGGATCTTACCGCTGTTGAGATCCAGTTCGATGTAACCCACTCGTGCACCCAACTGATCTTCAGCA
TCTTTTACTTTCACCAGCGTTTCTGGGTGAGCAAAAACAGGAAGGCAAAATGCCGCAAAAAAGGGAATAA
GGGCGACACGGAAATGTTGAATACTCATACTCTTCCTTTTTCAATATTATTGAAGCATTTATCAGGGTTA
TTGTCTCATGAGCGGATACATATTTGAATGTATTTAGAAAAATAAACAAATAGGGGTTCCGCGCACATTT
CCCCGAAAAGTGCCACCTGACGTCGACGGATCGGGAGATCTCCCGATCCCCTATGGTGCACTCTCAGTAC
AATCTGCTCTGATGCCGCATAGTTAAGCCAGTATCTGCTCCCTGCTTGTGTGTTGGAGGTCGCTGAGTAG
TGCGCGAGCAAAATTTAAGCTACAACAAGGCAAGGCTTGACCGAC
