>Addgene plasmid #106051 | Opto-GPR151 | depositor partial sequence | sequence record 200814 | Opto-GPR151
ATGAAAACGATCATCGCCCTGAGCTACATCTTCTGCCTGGTATTCGCCATGTACACCGATATAGAGATGA
ACAGGCTGGGAAAGGATAGCCTCATGAACGGGACCGAGGGCCCAAACTTCTACGTGCCTTTCTCCAACAA
GACGGGCGTGGTGCGCAGCCCCTTCGAGGCCCCGCAGTACTACCTGGCGGAGCCATGGCAGTTCTCCATG
CTGGCCGCCTACATGTTCCTGCTGATCATGCTTGGCTTCCCCATCAACTTCCTCACGCTGTACGTCCTCC
TTCACAATGCTTGGAAAGGAAAGCCATCCATGCTCAACTACATCCTGCTCAACCTGGCCGTGGCCGACCT
CTTCATGGTGTTCGGGGGCTTCACCACCACCCTCTACACCTCTCTGCACGGGTACTTCGTCTTTGGGCCC
ACGGGCTGCAACCTGGAGGGCTTCTTTGCCACCTTGGGCGGTGAAATTGCACTGTGGTCCTTGGTGGTCC
TGGCCATCGAGCGGTACGTGGTGGTGAGTGACCCAGCCAAGCAAGTGAGTATCCACAACTACGCCATCAT
GGGCGTCGCCTTCACCTGGGTCATGGCTCTGGCCTGTGCCGCGCCCCCCCTCGTCGGCTGGTCCAGGTAC
ATCCCGGAGGGCATGCAGTGCTCGTGCGGGATTGACTACTACACGCCCCACGAGGAAACCAACAATGAGT
CGTTCGTCATCTACATGTTCGTGGTCCACTTCATCATCCCCCTGATTGTCATATTCTTCTGCTACGGAAG
AGCTTATGACCAATGTAAAAAACGAGGAACTAAGACTCAAAATCTTAGAAACCAGATACGCTCAAAGCAA
GTCACACGCATGGTGATCATCATGGTCATCGCTTTCCTAATCTGCTGGCTGCCCTACGCTGGGGTGGCGT
TCTACATCTTCACCCATCAGGGCTCTGACTTTGGCCCCATCTTCATGACCATCCCGGCTTTCTTTGCCAA
GACTTCTGCCGTCTACAACCCCGTCATCTACATCATGATGAACAAGCAGTTCCGCGAAGGCTTGAAAGGT
GTATGGAAATGGATGATAACCAAAAAACCTCCAACTGTCTCAGAGTCTCAGGAAACACCAGCTGGCAACT
CAGAGGGCCTCCCTGACAAGGTTCCATCTCCAGAATCCCCAGCATCCATACCAGAAAAAGAGAAACCCAG
CTCTCCCTCCTCTGGCAAAGGGAAAACTGAGAAGGCAGAGATTCCCATCCTTCCTGACGTAGAGCAGTTT
TGGCATGAGAGGGACACAGTCCCTTCTGTACAGGACAATGACCCTATCCCCTGGGAACATGAAGATCAAG
AGACAGGGGAAGGTGTTAAAACAGAAACCAGCCAAGTGGCGCCTGCCTAA
